Addgene plasmid #120633: Smp_194910-Cd4-bio-His
Purpose: Expression of recombinant S. mansoni protein
Depositing lab: Gavin Wright. Depositing organization: Wellcome Sanger Institute. Publication: A library of cell-surface and secreted proteins from Schistosoma mansoni identifies early serological markers of infection. Cécile Crosnier, Anna V. Protasio, Gabriel Rinaldi, Shona Wilson, Matthew Berriman, Gavin J. Wright. bioRXiv 10.1101/593616.
Backbone
  Vector backbone: pTT3
  Backbone manufacturer: Yves Durocher, NRC
  Backbone size w/o insert (bp): 6686
  Vector type: Mammalian Expression
Growth in bacteria
  Bacterial resistance: Ampicillin, 100 μg/mL
  Growth temperature: 37°C
  Growth strain: DH5alpha
  Copy number: High Copy
Gene/Insert
  Gene/Insert name: Smp_194910
  Species: Schistosoma mansoni
  Insert size (bp): 478
  Entrez Gene: Smp_194910 (a.k.a. Smp_194910)
  Promoter: CMV
  Tag / fusion protein: ratCd4(d3+4)-bio-6His (C terminal on backbone)
  Cloning method: Restriction Enzyme; 5′ cloning site NotI (not destroyed); 3′ cloning site AscI (not destroyed)
Terms and licenses: Academic/Nonprofit Terms; Industry Terms: Not Available to Industry
How to cite: Smp_194910-Cd4-bio-His was a gift from Gavin Wright (Addgene plasmid # 120633 ; http://n2t.net/addgene:120633 ; RRID:Addgene_120633)
