[The description below was written by a language model from this plasmid's Addgene catalogue record and pLannotate feature annotations shown in this document.]
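Description:
Smp_194910-Cd4-bio-His is a mammalian expression plasmid built on the pTT3 backbone for producing a recombinant, secreted form of the Schistosoma mansoni protein Smp_194910. It is maintained in E. coli as a high-copy plasmid through a ColE1/pUC-type origin and selected with ampicillin via the β-lactamase gene. The backbone also carries a fragment of the Epstein-Barr virus oriP, which allows episomal maintenance and enhanced transient expression in cell lines that supply EBNA1. A few residual lac and tet regulatory fragments are annotated in the backbone and appear to be cloning remnants rather than functional parts of the design.

Expression is driven by the human CMV immediate early enhancer and promoter, followed by adenovirus-derived leader and splice elements and a chimeric intron fragment, which generally improve transcript processing and yield. The short reverse-strand match to adenovirus preterminal protein most likely reflects this adenoviral leader region rather than a real coding segment. The open reading frame begins with a mouse immunoglobulin heavy chain signal sequence fragment that directs the product into the secretory pathway. The 478 bp Smp_194910 insert, cloned between retained NotI and AscI sites, is not annotated in the feature table but would occupy the gap between the signal sequence and the Cd4 feature. It is fused at its C terminus to rat Cd4 domains 3 and 4, a biotinylation acceptor peptide and a 6His tag; only the Cd4 portion is detected in the table. A rabbit β-globin polyadenylation signal terminates the transcript. The tags allow purification and oriented capture of the protein, which belongs to a library of parasite cell-surface and secreted proteins used to identify early serological markers of infection.
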