Features (pLannotate 1.2.2; 18 found; start..end, strand, type, name):
      1..380     +  enhancer       CMV enhancer: human cytomegalovirus immediate early enhancer
    382..581     +  promoter       CMV promoter: human cytomegalovirus (CMV) immediate early promoter
    649..687     +  misc_feature   Ad SA (fragment): adenovirus major late transcript splice acceptor (Friedrich and Soriano, 1991)
    720..929     -  CDS            PTP (fragment): TERM_ADE02 - Experimental evidence at protein level: Swiss-Prot protein existence level 1. Protein covalently bound to the viral DNA that acts as a primer for viral genomic replication by DNA strand displacement. Assembles on the viral origin of replication in an initiation complex with viral polymerase, DBP, host NFIA and host POU2F1/OCT1. During initiation, the polymerase covalently couples the first dCTP with Ser- 580 of pTP. The terminal protein stimulates the template activity over 20 fold compared to protein-free templates. Neo-synthesized viral genomes are linked to two preterminal prot
    960..1049    +  intron         chimeric intron (fragment): chimera between introns from adenovirus and immunoglobulin heavy chain genes
   1068..1114    +  CDS            IgH signal sequence (fragment): signal sequence from the mouse immunoglobulin heavy chain variable region
   1668..2231    +  CDS            Cd4 (fragment): CD4_RAT - Experimental evidence at protein level: Swiss-Prot protein existence level 1. Integral membrane glycoprotein that plays an essential role in the immune response and serves multiple functions in responses against both external and internal offenses. In T-cells, functions primarily as a coreceptor for MHC class II molecule:peptide complex. The antigens presented by class II peptides are derived from extracellular proteins while class I peptides are derived from cytosolic proteins. Interacts simultaneously with the T-cell receptor (TCR) and the MHC class II presented by antigen presenti
   2391..2446    +  polyA_signal   β-globin poly(A) signal: rabbit β-globin polyadenylation signal (Gil and Proudfoot, 1987)
   2960..4641    -  rep_origin     oriP (fragment): Epstein-Barr virus oriP replication origin (Yates et al., 2000)
   4768..4872    +  promoter       AmpR promoter: bla
   4873..5733    +  CDS            AmpR: β-lactamase; bla; confers resistance to ampicillin, carbenicillin, and related antibiotics
   5904..6492    +  rep_origin     ori: high-copy-number ColE1/pMB1/pBR322/pUC origin of replication
   6675..6767    +  CDS            lacI (fragment): lac repressor; lacI; The lac repressor binds to the lac operator to inhibit transcription in E. coli. This inhibition can be relieved by adding lactose or isopropyl-β-D-thiogalactopyranoside (IPTG).
   6780..6801    +  protein_bind   CAP binding site: CAP binding activates transcription in the presence of cAMP. E. coli catabolite activator protein
   6816..6846    +  promoter       lac promoter: promoter for the E. coli lac operon
   6854..6870    +  protein_bind   lac operator: The lac repressor binds to the lac operator to inhibit transcription in E. coli. This inhibition can be relieved by adding lactose or isopropyl-β-D-thiogalactopyranoside (IPTG). lac repressor encoded by lacI
   6940..6956    +  promoter       tet promoter (fragment): E. coli promoter for tetracycline efflux protein gene
   6966..6991    -  CDS            bla(M) (fragment): β-lactamase lacking the signal sequence; bla(M); allows cytosolic expression of β-lactamase
>Addgene plasmid #120633 | Smp_194910-Cd4-bio-His | addgene full sequence | sequence record 234396 | Addgene NGS Result
GACATTGATTATTGACTAGTTATTAATAGTAATCAATTACGGGGTCATTAGTTCATAGCCCATATATGGA
GTTCCGCGTTACATAACTTACGGTAAATGGCCCGCCTGGCTGACCGCCCAACGACCCCCGCCCATTGACG
TCAATAATGACGTATGTTCCCATAGTAACGCCAATAGGGACTTTCCATTGACGTCAATGGGTGGAGTATT
TACGGTAAACTGCCCACTTGGCAGTACATCAAGTGTATCATATGCCAAGTCCGCCCCCTATTGACGTCAA
TGACGGTAAATGGCCCGCCTGGCATTATGCCCAGTACATGACCTTACGGGACTTTCCTACTTGGCAGTAC
ATCTACGTATTAGTCATCGCTATTACCATGGTGATGCGGTTTTGGCAGTACACCAATGGGCGTGGATAGC
GGTTTGACTCACGGGGATTTCCAAGTCTCCACCCCATTGACGTCAATGGGAGTTTGTTTTGGCACCAAAA
TCAACGGGACTTTCCAAAATGTCGTAATAACCCCGCCCCGTTGACGCAAATGGGCGGTAGGCGTGTACGG
TGGGAGGTCTATATAAGCAGAGCTCGTTTAGTGAACCGTCAGATCCTCACTCTCTTCCGCATCGCTGTCT
GCGAGGGCCAGCTGTTGGGCTCGCGGTTGAGGACAAACTCTTCGCGGTCTTTCCAGTACTCTTGGATCGG
AAACCCGTCGGCCTCCGAACGGTACTCCGCCACCGAGGGACCTGAGCGAGTCCGCATCGACCGGATCGGA
AAACCTCTCGAGAAAGGCGTCTAACCAGTCACAGTCGCAAGGTAGGCTGAGCACCGTGGCGGGCGGCAGC
GGGTGGCGGTCGGGGTTGTTTCTGGCGGAGGTGCTGCTGATGATGTAATTAAAGTAGGCGGTCTTGAGAC
GGCGGATGGTCGAGGTGAGGTGTGGCAGGCTTGAGATCCAGCTGTTGGGGTGAGTACTCCCTCTCAAAAG
CGGGCATTACTTCTGCGCTAAGATTGTCAGTTTCCAAAAACGAGGAGGATTTGATATTCACCTGGCCCGA
TCTGGCCATACACTTGAGTGACAATGACATCCACTTTGCCTTTCTCTCCACAGGTGTCCACTCCCAGGTC
CAAGTTTGCCACCATGGAGTTTCAGACCCAGGTACTCATGTCCCTGCTGCTCTGCATGTCTGGTGCGGCC
GCCAACGAGGAAAACATCTACAGCGAGCAGCTGGAACGGCCCCAGTGCCATCTGCTGTGCGGCCTGTGCA
GACGGATCGGCCGGCTGATCAAGATCTTCCTGGAAGATGAGCCCTTCATCCCCCTGACCAGCCGGGTGCT
GTACCAGATGTGCAAGCTGATCCCCGAGCGGCACTGGCGGAACGAGTGCCTGGACATCACCCACTACCTG
CCCCGGAAGATCCACGAGTTCGCCGACCACATCAACGTGACCCTGGAATGCAGCGAGCTGGGCTTCTGCC
ACCACAAGCACACCATGCTGAGCAACAGCGAGATCACCAGCTGCATCAACGATCACATCAACTACGGCCT
GAGCCTGGCCAACAGCCCCAAGTACAAAGAGACAATCATCAAGAACATCTGCACCCACCACGCCGCCGAC
AAGCACAAGTGCTTCGAGACAATCGAGAGCATCATCACCTTTCTGCTGGAAATCACCATTGGCGCGCCGT
CGACCTCCATCACGGCCTATAAGAGTGAGGGGGAGTCAGCGGAGTTCTCCTTCCCACTCAACCTTGGAGA
GGAAAGCCTGCAGGGAGAGTTGAGATGGAAGGCAGAGAAGGCTCCTTCTTCCCAGTCCTGGATCACCTTC
TCCCTAAAGAACCAAAAGGTGTCTGTGCAGAAGTCTACTAGCAACCCCAAGTTCCAGCTGTCCGAAACGC
TCCCACTCACCCTTCAGATACCCCAGGTCTCCCTTCAGTTTGCTGGTTCTGGCAACCTGACCCTGACTCT
GGACAGAGGGATACTGTATCAGGAAGTGAACCTGGTGGTGATGAAAGTGACTCAGCCCGACAGCAACACT
TTGACCTGTGAGGTGATGGGACCCACCTCACCCAAGATGAGACTGATCTTGAAGCAGGAGAATCAGGAGG
CCAGGGTCTCCAGGCAGGAGAAAGTGATTCAAGTGCAGGCCCCTGAAGCAGGGGTGTGGCAATGTCTACT
GAGTGAAGGTGAAGAGGTCAAGATGGACTCCAAGATCCAGGTTTTATCCAAAGGGTTGAATTCCGGCAGC
CTGCACCACATCCTGGACGCCCAGAAGATGCTGTGGAACCACAGGGACAGGAACCTGCCTCCTCTGGCCC
CTCTGGGCCCCCACCACCATCACCACCATTGAGTCTAGACACGTGATTAATTAAGGATCCCCCGACCTCG
ACCTCTGGCTAATAAAGGAAATTTATTTTCATTGCAATAGTGTGTTGGAATTTTTTGTGTCTCTCACTCG
GAAGGACATATGGGAGGGCAAATCATTTGGTCGAGATCCCTCGGAGATCTCTAGCTAGAGGATCGATCCC
CGCCCCGGACGAACTAAACCTGACTACGACATCTCTGCCCCTTCTTCGCGGGGCAGTGCATGTAATCCCT
TCAGTTGGTTGGTACAACTTGCCAACTGGGCCCTGTTCCACATGTGACACGGGGGGGGACCAAACACAAA
GGGGTTCTCTGACTGTAGTTGACATCCTTATAAATGGATGTGCACATTTGCCAACACTGAGTGGCTTTCA
TCCTGGAGCAGACTTTGCAGTCTGTGGACTGCAACACAACATTGCCTTTATGTGTAACTCTTGGCTGAAG
CTCTTACACCAATGCTGGGGGACATGTACCTCCCAGGGGCCCAGGAAGACTACGGGAGGCTACACCAACG
TCAATCAGAGGGGCCTGTGTAGCTACCGATAAGCGGACCCTCAAGAGGGCATTAGCAATAGTGTTTATAA
GGCCCCCTTGTTAACCCTAAACGGGTAGCATATGCTTCCCGGGTAGTAGTATATACTATCCAGACTAACC
CTAATTCAATAGCATATGTTACCCAACGGGAAGCATATGCTATCGAATTAGGGTTAGTAAAAGGGTCCTA
AGGAACAGCGATATCTCCCACCCCATGAGCTGTCACGGTTTTATTTACATGGGGTCAGGATTCCACGAGG
GTAGTGAACCATTTTAGTCACAAGGGCAGTGGCTGAAGATCAAGGAGCGGGCAGTGAACTCTCCTGAATC
TTCGCCTGCTTCTTCATTCTCCTTCGTTTAGCTAATAGAATAACTGCTGAGTTGTGAACAGTAAGGTGTA
TGTGAGGTGCTCGAAAACAAGGTTTCAGGTGACGCCCCCAGAATAAAATTTGGACGGGGGGTTCAGTGGT
GGCATTGTGCTATGACACCAATATAACCCTCACAAACCCCTTGGGCAATAAATACTAGTGTAGGAATGAA
ACATTCTGAATATCTTTAACAATAGAAATCCATGGGGTGGGGACAAGCCGTAAAGACTGGATGTCCATCT
CACACGAATTTATGGCTATGGGCAACACATAATCCTAGTGCAATATGATACTGGGGTTATTAAGATGTGT
CCCAGGCAGGGACCAAGACAGGTGAACCATGTTGTTACACTCTATTTGTAACAAGGGGAAAGAGAGTGGA
CGCCGACAGCAGCGGACTCCACTGGTTGTCTCTAACACCCCCGAAAATTAAACGGGGCTCCACGCCAATG
GGGCCCATAAACAAAGACAAGTGGCCACTCTTTTTTTTGAAATTGTGGAGTGGGGGCACGCGTCAGCCCC
CACACGCCGCCCTGCGGTTTTGGACTGTAAAATAAGGGTGTAATAACTTGGCTGATTGTAACCCCGCTAA
CCACTGCGGTCAAACCACTTGCCCACAAAACCACTAATGGCACCCCGGGGAATACCTGCATAAGTAGGTG
GGCGGGCCAAGATAGGGGCGCGATTGCTGCGATCTGGAGGACAAATTACACACACTTGCGCCTGAGCGCC
AAGCACAGGGTTGTTGGTCCTCATATTCACGAGGTCGCTGAGAGCACGGTGGGCTAATGTTGCCATGGGT
AGCATATACTACCCAAATATCTGGATAGCATATGCTATCCTAATCTATATCTGGGTAGCATAGGCTATCC
TAATCTATATCTGGGTAGCATATGCTATCCTAATCTATATCTGGGTAGTATATGCTATCCTAATTTATAT
CTGGGTAGCATAGGCTATCCTAATCTATATCTGGGTAGCATATGCTATCCTAATCTATATCTGGGTAGTA
TATGCTATCCTAATCTGTATCCGGGTAGCATATGCTATCCTAATAGAGATTAGGGTAGTATATGCTATCC
TAATTTATATCTGGGTAGCATATACTACCCAAATATCTGGATAGCATATGCTATCCTAATCTATATCTGG
GTAGCATATGCTATCCTAATCTATATCTGGGTAGCATAGGCTATCCTAATCTATATCTGGGTAGCATATG
CTATCCTAATCTATATCTGGGTAGTATATGCTATCCTAATTTATATCTGGGTAGCATAGGCTATCCTAAT
CTATATCTGGGTAGCATATGCTATCCTAATCTATATCTGGGTAGTATATGCTATCCTAATCTGTATCCGG
GTAGCATATGCTATCCTCATGATAAGCTGTCAAACATGAGAATTTTCTTGAAGACGAAAGGGCCTCGTGA
TACGCCTATTTTTATAGGTTAATGTCATGATAATAATGGTTTCTTAGACGTCAGGTGGCACTTTTCGGGG
AAATGTGCGCGGAACCCCTATTTGTTTATTTTTCTAAATACATTCAAATATGTATCCGCTCATGAGACAA
TAACCCTGATAAATGCTTCAATAATATTGAAAAAGGAAGAGTATGAGTATTCAACATTTCCGTGTCGCCC
TTATTCCCTTTTTTGCGGCATTTTGCCTTCCTGTTTTTGCTCACCCAGAAACGCTGGTGAAAGTAAAAGA
TGCTGAAGATCAGTTGGGTGCACGAGTGGGTTACATCGAACTGGATCTCAACAGCGGTAAGATCCTTGAG
AGTTTTCGCCCCGAAGAACGTTTTCCAATGATGAGCACTTTTAAAGTTCTGCTATGTGGCGCGGTATTAT
CCCGTGTTGACGCCGGGCAAGAGCAACTCGGTCGCCGCATACACTATTCTCAGAATGACTTGGTTGAGTA
CTCACCAGTCACAGAAAAGCATCTTACGGATGGCATGACAGTAAGAGAATTATGCAGTGCTGCCATAACC
ATGAGTGATAACACTGCGGCCAACTTACTTCTGACAACGATCGGAGGACCGAAGGAGCTAACCGCTTTTT
TGCACAACATGGGGGATCATGTAACTCGCCTTGATCGTTGGGAACCGGAGCTGAATGAAGCCATACCAAA
CGACGAGCGTGACACCACGATGCCTGCAGCAATGGCAACAACGTTGCGCAAACTATTAACTGGCGAACTA
CTTACTCTAGCTTCCCGGCAACAATTAATAGACTGGATGGAGGCGGATAAAGTTGCAGGACCACTTCTGC
GCTCGGCCCTTCCGGCTGGCTGGTTTATTGCTGATAAATCTGGAGCCGGTGAGCGTGGGTCTCGCGGTAT
CATTGCAGCACTGGGGCCAGATGGTAAGCCCTCCCGTATCGTAGTTATCTACACGACGGGGAGTCAGGCA
ACTATGGATGAACGAAATAGACAGATCGCTGAGATAGGTGCCTCACTGATTAAGCATTGGTAACTGTCAG
ACCAAGTTTACTCATATATACTTTAGATTGATTTAAAACTTCATTTTTAATTTAAAAGGATCTAGGTGAA
GATCCTTTTTGATAATCTCATGACCAAAATCCCTTAACGTGAGTTTTCGTTCCACTGAGCGTCAGACCCC
GTAGAAAAGATCAAAGGATCTTCTTGAGATCCTTTTTTTCTGCGCGTAATCTGCTGCTTGCAAACAAAAA
AACCACCGCTACCAGCGGTGGTTTGTTTGCCGGATCAAGAGCTACCAACTCTTTTTCCGAAGGTAACTGG
CTTCAGCAGAGCGCAGATACCAAATACTGTTCTTCTAGTGTAGCCGTAGTTAGGCCACCACTTCAAGAAC
TCTGTAGCACCGCCTACATACCTCGCTCTGCTAATCCTGTTACCAGTGGCTGCTGCCAGTGGCGATAAGT
CGTGTCTTACCGGGTTGGACTCAAGACGATAGTTACCGGATAAGGCGCAGCGGTCGGGCTGAACGGGGGG
TTCGTGCACACAGCCCAGCTTGGAGCGAACGACCTACACCGAACTGAGATACCTACAGCGTGAGCTATGA
GAAAGCGCCACGCTTCCCGAAGGGAGAAAGGCGGACAGGTATCCGGTAAGCGGCAGGGTCGGAACAGGAG
AGCGCACGAGGGAGCTTCCAGGGGGAAACGCCTGGTATCTTTATAGTCCTGTCGGGTTTCGCCACCTCTG
ACTTGAGCGTCGATTTTTGTGATGCTCGTCAGGGGGGCGGAGCCTATGGAAAAACGCCAGCAACGCGGCC
TTTTTACGGTTCCTGGCCTTTTGCTGGCCTTTTGCTCACATGTTCTTTCCTGCGTTATCCCCTGATTCTG
TGGATAACCGTATTACCGCCTTTGAGTGAGCTGATACCGCTCGCCGCAGCCGAACGACCGAGCGCAGCGA
GTCAGTGAGCGAGGAAGCGGAAGAGCGCCCAATACGCAAACCGCCTCTCCCCGCGCGTTGGCCGATTCAT
TAATGCAGCTGGCACGACAGGTTTCCCGACTGGAAAGCGGGCAGTGAGCGCAACGCAATTAATGTGAGTT
AGCTCACTCATTAGGCACCCCAGGCTTTACACTTTATGCTTCCGGCTCGTATGTTGTGTGGAATTGTGAG
CGGATAACAATTTCACACAGGAAACAGCTATGACCATGATTACGCCAAGCTCTAGCTAGAGGTCGACCAA
TTCTCATGTTTGACAGCTTATCATCGCAGATCCGGGCAACGTTGTTGCCATTGCTGCAGGCGCAGAACTG
GTAGGTATGGAAGATCTATACATTGAATCAATATTGGCAATTAGCCATATTAGTCATTGGTTATATAGCA
TAAATCAATATTGGCTATTGGCCATTGCATACGTTGTATCTATATCATAATATGTACATTTATATTGGCT
CATGTCCAATATGACCGCCATGTT
